>Addgene plasmid #61355 | pcDNA-dCas9-HA | depositor full sequence | sequence record 99781 | Expected full sequence
GACGGATCGGGAGATCTCCCGATCCCCTATGGTGCACTCTCAGTACAATCTGCTCTGATGCCGCATAGTT
AAGCCAGTATCTGCTCCCTGCTTGTGTGTTGGAGGTCGCTGAGTAGTGCGCGAGCAAAATTTAAGCTACA
ACAAGGCAAGGCTTGACCGACAATTGCATGAAGAATCTGCTTAGGGTTAGGCGTTTTGCGCTGCTTCGCG
ATGTACGGGCCAGATATACGCGTTGACATTGATTATTGACTAGTTATTAATAGTAATCAATTACGGGGTC
ATTAGTTCATAGCCCATATATGGAGTTCCGCGTTACATAACTTACGGTAAATGGCCCGCCTGGCTGACCG
CCCAACGACCCCCGCCCATTGACGTCAATAATGACGTATGTTCCCATAGTAACGCCAATAGGGACTTTCC
ATTGACGTCAATGGGTGGAGTATTTACGGTAAACTGCCCACTTGGCAGTACATCAAGTGTATCATATGCC
AAGTACGCCCCCTATTGACGTCAATGACGGTAAATGGCCCGCCTGGCATTATGCCCAGTACATGACCTTA
TGGGACTTTCCTACTTGGCAGTACATCTACGTATTAGTCATCGCTATTACCATGGTGATGCGGTTTTGGC
AGTACATCAATGGGCGTGGATAGCGGTTTGACTCACGGGGATTTCCAAGTCTCCACCCCATTGACGTCAA
TGGGAGTTTGTTTTGGCACCAAAATCAACGGGACTTTCCAAAATGTCGTAACAACTCCGCCCCATTGACG
CAAATGGGCGGTAGGCGTGTACGGTGGGAGGTCTATATAAGCAGAGCTCTCTGGCTAACTAGAGAACCCA
CTGCTTACTGGCTTATCGAAATTAATACGACTCACTATAGGGAGACCCAAGCTGGCTAGCGCCATGGACT
ACAAAGACCATGACGGTGATTATAAAGATCATGACATCGATTACAAGGATGACGATGACAAGATGGCCCC
CAAGAAGAAGAGGAAGGTGGGCCGCGGAATGGATAAGAAATACTCAATAGGCTTAGCTATCGGCACAAAT
AGCGTCGGATGGGCGGTGATCACTGATGAATATAAGGTTCCGTCTAAAAAGTTCAAGGTTCTGGGAAATA
CAGACCGCCACAGTATCAAAAAAAATCTTATAGGGGCTCTTTTATTTGACAGTGGAGAGACAGCGGAAGC
GACTCGTCTCAAACGGACAGCTCGTAGAAGGTATACACGTCGGAAGAATCGTATTTGTTATCTACAGGAG
ATTTTTTCAAATGAGATGGCGAAAGTAGATGATAGTTTCTTTCATCGACTTGAAGAGTCTTTTTTGGTGG
AAGAAGACAAGAAGCATGAACGTCATCCTATTTTTGGAAATATAGTAGATGAAGTTGCTTATCATGAGAA
ATATCCAACTATCTATCATCTGCGAAAAAAATTGGTAGATTCTACTGATAAAGCGGATTTGCGCTTAATC
TATTTGGCCTTAGCGCATATGATTAAGTTTCGTGGTCATTTTTTGATTGAGGGAGATTTAAATCCTGATA
ATAGTGATGTGGACAAACTATTTATCCAGTTGGTACAAACCTACAATCAATTATTTGAAGAAAACCCTAT
TAACGCAAGTGGAGTAGATGCTAAAGCGATTCTTTCTGCACGATTGAGTAAATCAAGACGATTAGAAAAT
CTCATTGCTCAGCTCCCCGGTGAGAAGAAAAATGGCTTATTTGGGAATCTCATTGCTTTGTCATTGGGTT
TGACCCCTAATTTTAAATCAAATTTTGATTTGGCAGAAGATGCTAAATTACAGCTTTCAAAAGATACTTA
CGATGATGATTTAGATAATTTATTGGCGCAAATTGGAGATCAATATGCTGATTTGTTTTTGGCAGCTAAG
AATTTATCAGATGCTATTTTACTTTCAGATATCCTAAGAGTAAATACTGAAATAACTAAGGCTCCCCTAT
CAGCTTCAATGATTAAACGCTACGATGAACATCATCAAGACTTGACTCTTTTAAAAGCTTTAGTTCGACA
ACAACTTCCAGAAAAGTATAAAGAAATCTTTTTTGATCAATCAAAAAACGGATATGCAGGTTATATTGAT
GGGGGAGCTAGCCAAGAAGAATTTTATAAATTTATCAAACCAATTTTAGAAAAAATGGATGGTACTGAGG
AATTATTGGTGAAACTAAATCGTGAAGATTTGCTGCGCAAGCAACGGACCTTTGACAACGGCTCTATTCC
CCATCAAATTCACTTGGGTGAGCTGCATGCTATTTTGAGAAGACAAGAAGACTTTTATCCATTTTTAAAA
GACAATCGTGAGAAGATTGAAAAAATCTTGACTTTTCGAATTCCTTATTATGTTGGTCCATTGGCGCGTG
GCAATAGTCGTTTTGCATGGATGACTCGGAAGTCTGAAGAAACAATTACCCCATGGAATTTTGAAGAAGT
TGTCGATAAAGGTGCTTCAGCTCAATCATTTATTGAACGCATGACAAACTTTGATAAAAATCTTCCAAAT
GAAAAAGTACTACCAAAACATAGTTTGCTTTATGAGTATTTTACGGTTTATAACGAATTGACAAAGGTCA
AATATGTTACTGAAGGAATGCGAAAACCAGCATTTCTTTCAGGTGAACAGAAGAAAGCCATTGTTGATTT
ACTCTTCAAAACAAATCGAAAAGTAACCGTTAAGCAATTAAAAGAAGATTATTTCAAAAAAATAGAATGT
TTTGATAGTGTTGAAATTTCAGGAGTTGAAGATAGATTTAATGCTTCATTAGGTACCTACCATGATTTGC
TAAAAATTATTAAAGATAAAGATTTTTTGGATAATGAAGAAAATGAAGATATCTTAGAGGATATTGTTTT
AACATTGACCTTATTTGAAGATAGGGAGATGATTGAGGAAAGACTTAAAACATATGCTCACCTCTTTGAT
GATAAGGTGATGAAACAGCTTAAACGTCGCCGTTATACTGGTTGGGGACGTTTGTCTCGAAAATTGATTA
ATGGTATTAGGGATAAGCAATCTGGCAAAACAATATTAGATTTTTTGAAATCAGATGGTTTTGCCAATCG
CAATTTTATGCAGCTGATCCATGATGATAGTTTGACATTTAAAGAAGACATTCAAAAAGCACAAGTGTCT
GGACAAGGCGATAGTTTACATGAACATATTGCAAATTTAGCTGGTAGCCCTGCTATTAAAAAAGGTATTT
TACAGACTGTAAAAGTTGTTGATGAATTGGTCAAAGTAATGGGGCGGCATAAGCCAGAAAATATCGTTAT
TGAAATGGCACGTGAAAATCAGACAACTCAAAAGGGCCAGAAAAATTCGCGAGAGCGTATGAAACGAATC
GAAGAAGGTATCAAAGAATTAGGAAGTCAGATTCTTAAAGAGCATCCTGTTGAAAATACTCAATTGCAAA
ATGAAAAGCTCTATCTCTATTATCTCCAAAATGGAAGAGACATGTATGTGGACCAAGAATTAGATATTAA
TCGTTTAAGTGATTATGATGTCGATGCCATTGTTCCACAAAGTTTCCTTAAAGACGATTCAATAGACAAT
AAGGTCTTAACGCGTTCTGATAAAAATCGTGGTAAATCGGATAACGTTCCAAGTGAAGAAGTAGTCAAAA
AGATGAAAAACTATTGGAGACAACTTCTAAACGCCAAGTTAATCACTCAACGTAAGTTTGATAATTTAAC
GAAAGCTGAACGTGGAGGTTTGAGTGAACTTGATAAAGCTGGTTTTATCAAACGCCAATTGGTTGAAACT
CGCCAAATCACTAAGCATGTGGCACAAATTTTGGATAGTCGCATGAATACTAAATACGATGAAAATGATA
AACTTATTCGAGAGGTTAAAGTGATTACCTTAAAATCTAAATTAGTTTCTGACTTCCGAAAAGATTTCCA
ATTCTATAAAGTACGTGAGATTAACAATTACCATCATGCCCATGATGCGTATCTAAATGCCGTCGTTGGA
ACTGCTTTGATTAAGAAATATCCAAAACTTGAATCGGAGTTTGTCTATGGTGATTATAAAGTTTATGATG
TTCGTAAAATGATTGCTAAGTCTGAGCAAGAAATAGGCAAAGCAACCGCAAAATATTTCTTTTACTCTAA
TATCATGAACTTCTTCAAAACAGAAATTACACTTGCAAATGGAGAGATTCGCAAACGCCCTCTAATCGAA
ACTAATGGGGAAACTGGAGAAATTGTCTGGGATAAAGGGCGAGATTTTGCCACAGTGCGCAAAGTATTGT
CCATGCCCCAAGTCAATATTGTCAAGAAAACAGAAGTACAGACAGGCGGATTCTCCAAGGAGTCAATTTT
ACCAAAAAGAAATTCGGACAAGCTTATTGCTCGTAAAAAAGACTGGGATCCAAAAAAATATGGTGGTTTT
GATAGTCCAACGGTAGCTTATTCAGTCCTAGTGGTTGCTAAGGTGGAAAAAGGGAAATCGAAGAAGTTAA
AATCCGTTAAAGAGTTACTAGGGATCACAATTATGGAAAGAAGTTCCTTTGAAAAAAATCCGATTGACTT
TTTAGAAGCTAAAGGATATAAGGAAGTTAAAAAAGACTTAATCATTAAACTACCTAAATATAGTCTTTTT
GAGTTAGAAAACGGTCGTAAACGGATGCTGGCTAGTGCCGGAGAATTACAAAAAGGAAATGAGCTGGCTC
TGCCAAGCAAATATGTGAATTTTTTATATTTAGCTAGTCATTATGAAAAGTTGAAGGGTAGTCCAGAAGA
TAACGAACAAAAACAATTGTTTGTGGAGCAGCATAAGCATTATTTAGATGAGATTATTGAGCAAATCAGT
GAATTTTCTAAGCGTGTTATTTTAGCAGATGCCAATTTAGATAAAGTTCTTAGTGCATATAACAAACATA
GAGACAAACCAATACGTGAACAAGCAGAAAATATTATTCATTTATTTACGTTGACGAATCTTGGAGCTCC
CGCTGCTTTTAAATATTTTGATACAACAATTGATCGTAAACGATATACGTCTACAAAAGAAGTTTTAGAT
GCCACTCTTATCCATCAATCCATCACTGGTCTTTATGAAACACGCATTGATTTGAGTCAGCTAGGAGGTG
ACCCAATTGCCGGATCCAAGGCTAGCCCGAAAAAGAAACGCAAAGTTGGGCGCGCCTTAATTAACTACCC
GTACGACGTTCCGGACTACGCTTCTTGAATCGGTAGGAATTCGCGGCCGTCTAGACTTAAGTTTAAACCG
CTGATCAGCCTCGACTGTGCCTTCTAGTTGCCAGCCATCTGTTGTTTGCCCCTCCCCCGTGCCTTCCTTG
ACCCTGGAAGGTGCCACTCCCACTGTCCTTTCCTAATAAAATGAGGAAATTGCATCGCATTGTCTGAGTA
GGTGTCATTCTATTCTGGGGGGTGGGGTGGGGCAGGACAGCAAGGGGGAGGATTGGGAAGACAATAGCAG
GCATGCTGGGGATGCGGTGGGCTCTATGGCTTCTGAGGCGGAAAGAACCAGCTGGGGCTCTAGGGGGTAT
CCCC
[124 nt withheld, positions 5535-5658]
C
[91 nt withheld, positions 5660-5750]
A
[49 nt withheld, positions 5752-5800]
CCTTTGACGTTGGAGTCCACGTTCTTT
[37 nt withheld, positions 5828-5864]
ACCCTATCTCGGTCTATTCTTTTGATTTATAAGGGATTTTGCCGATTTCGGCCTATTGGTTAAAAAATGA
GCTGATTTAACAAAAATTTAACGCGAATTAATTCTGTGGAATGTGTGTCAGTTAGGGTGTGGAAAGTCCC
CAGGCTCCCCAGCAGGCAGAAGTATGCAAAGCATGCATCTCAATTAGTCAGCAACCAGGTGTGGAAAGTC
CCCAGGCTCCCCAGCAGGCAGAAGTATGCAAAGCATGCATCTCAATTAGTCAGCAACCATAGTCCCGCCC
CTAACTCCGCCCATCCCGCCCCTAACTCCGCCCAGTTCCGCCCATTCTCCGCCCCATGGCTGACTAATTT
TTTTTATTTATGCAGAGGCCGAGGCCGCCTCTGCCTCTGAGCTATTCCAGAAGTAGTGAGGAGGCTTTTT
TGGAGGCCTAGGCTTTTGCAAAAAGCTCCCGGGAGCTTGTATATCCATTTTCGGATCTGATCAAGAGACA
GGATGAGGATCGTTTCGCATGATTGAACAAGATGGATTGCACGCAGGTTCTCCGGCCGCTTGGGTGGAGA
GGCTATTCGGCTATGACTGGGCACAACAGACAATCGGCTGCTCTGATGCCGCCGTGTTCCGGCTGTCAGC
GCAGGGGCGCCCGGTTCTTTTTGTCAAGACCGACCTGTCCGGTGCCCTGAATGAACTGCAGGACGAGGCA
GCGCGGCTATCGTGGCTGGCCACGACGGGCGTTCCTTGCGCAGCTGTGCTCGACGTTGTCACTGAAGCGG
GAAGGGACTGGCTGCTATTGGGCGAAGTGCCGGGGCAGGATCTCCTGTCATCTCACCTTGCTCCTGCCGA
GAAAGTATCCATCATGGCTGATGCAATGCGGCGGCTGCATACGCTTGATCCGGCTACCTGCCCATTCGAC
CACCAAGCGAAACATCGCATCGAGCGAGCACGTACTCGGATGGAAGCCGGTCTTGTCGATCAGGATGATC
TGGACGAAGAGCATCAGGGGCTCGCGCCAGCCGAACTGTTCGCCAGGCTCAAGGCGCGCATGCCCGACGG
CGAGGATCTCGTCGTGACCCATGGCGATGCCTGCTTGCCGAATATCATGGTGGAAAATGGCCGCTTTTCT
GGATTCATCGACTGTGGCCGGCTGGGTGTGGCGGACCGCTATCAGGACATAGCGTTGGCTACCCGTGATA
TTGCTGAAGAGCTTGGCGGCGAATGGGCTGACCGCTTCCTCGTGCTTTACGGTATCGCCGCTCCCGATTC
GCAGCGCATCGCCTTCTATCGCCTTCTTGACGAGTTCTTCTGAGCGGGACTCTGGGGTTCGAAATGACCG
ACCAAGCGACGCCCAACCTGCCATCACGAGATTTCGATTCCACCGCCGCCTTCTATGAAAGGTTGGGCTT
CGGAATCGTTTTCCGGGACGCCGGCTGGATGATCCTCCAGCGCGGGGATCTCATGCTGGAGTTCTTCGCC
CACCCCAACTTGTTTATTGCAGCTTATAATGGTTACAAATAAAGCAATAGCATCACAAATTTCACAAATA
AAGCATTTTTTTCACTGCATTCTAGTTGTGGTTTGTCCAAACTCATCAATGTATCTTATCATGTCTGTAT
ACCGTCGACCTCTAGCTAGAGCTTGGCGTAATCATGGTCATAGCTGTTTCCTGTGTGAAATTGTTATCCG
CTCACAATTCCACACAACATACGAGCCGGAAGCATAAAGTGTAAAGCCTGGGGTGCCTAATGAGTGAGCT
AACTCACATTAATTGCGTTGCGCTCACTGCCCGCTTTCCAGTCGGGAAACCTGTCGTGCCAGCTGCATTA
ATGAATCGGCCAACGCGCGGGGAGAGGCGGTTTGCGTATTGGGCGCTCTTCCGCTTCCTCGCTCACTGAC
TCGCTGCGCTCGGTCGTTCGGCTGCGGCGAGCGGTATCAGCTCACTCAAAGGCGGTAATACGGTTATCCA
CAGAATCAGGGGATAACGCAGGAAAGAACATGTGAGCAAAAGGCCAGCAAAAGGCCAGGAACCGTAAAAA
GGCCGCGTTGCTGGCGTTTTTCCATAGGCTCCGCCCCCCTGACGAGCATCACAAAAATCGACGCTCAAGT
CAGAGGTGGCGAAACCCGACAGGACTATAAAGATACCAGGCGTTTCCCCCTGGAAGCTCCCTCGTGCGCT
CTCCTGTTCCGACCCTGCCGCTTACCGGATACCTGTCCGCCTTTCTCCCTTCGGGAAGCGTGGCGCTTTC
TCATAGCTCACGCTGTAGGTATCTCAGTTCGGTGTAGGTCGTTCGCTCCAAGCTGGGCTGTGTGCACGAA
CCCCCCGTTCAGCCCGACCGCTGCGCCTTATCCGGTAACTATCGTCTTGAGTCCAACCCGGTAAGACACG
ACTTATCGCCACTGGCAGCAGCCACTGGTAACAGGATTAGCAGAGCGAGGTATGTAGGCGGTGCTACAGA
GTTCTTGAAGTGGTGGCCTAACTACGGCTACACTAGAAGAACAGTATTTGGTATCTGCGCTCTGCTGAAG
CCAGTTACCTTCGGAAAAAGAGTTGGTAGCTCTTGATCCGGCAAACAAACCACCGCTGGTAGCGGTTTTT
TTGTTTGCAAGCAGCAGATTACGCGCAGAAAAAAAGGATCTCAAGAAGATCCTTTGATCTTTTCTACGGG
GTCTGACGCTCAGTGGAACGAAAACTCACGTTAAGGGATTTTGGTCATGAGATTATCAAAAAGGATCTTC
ACCTAGATCCTTTTAAATTAAAAATGAAGTTTTAAATCAATCTAAAGTATATATGAGTAAACTTGGTCTG
ACAGTTACCAATGCTTAATCAGTGAGGCACCTATCTCAGCGATCTGTCTATTTCGTTCATCCATAGTTGC
CTGACTCCCCGTCGTGTAGATAACTACGATACGGGAGGGCTTACCATCTGGCCCCAGTGCTGCAATGATA
CCGCGAGACCCACGCTCACCGGCTCCAGATTTATCAGCAATAAACCAGCCAGCCGGAAGGGCCGAGCGCA
GAAGTGGTCCTGCAACTTTATCCGCCTCCATCCAGTCTATTAATTGTTGCCGGGAAGCTAGAGTAAGTAG
TTCGCCAGTTAATAGTTTGCGCAACGTTGTTGCCATTGCTACAGGCATCGTGGTGTCACGCTCGTCGTTT
GGTATGGCTTCATTCAGCTCCGGTTCCCAACGATCAAGGCGAGTTACATGATCCCCCATGTTGTGCAAAA
AAGCGGTTAGCTCCTTCGGTCCTCCGATCGTTGTCAGAAGTAAGTTGGCCGCAGTGTTATCACTCATGGT
TATGGCAGCACTGCATAATTCTCTTACTGTCATGCCATCCGTAAGATGCTTTTCTGTGACTGGTGAGTAC
TCAACCAAGTCATTCTGAGAATAGTGTATGCGGCGACCGAGTTGCTCTTGCCCGGCGTCAATACGGGATA
ATACCGCGCCACATAGCAGAACTTTAAAAGTGCTCATCATTGGAAAACGTTCTTCGGGGCGAAAACTCTC
AAGGATCTTACCGCTGTTGAGATCCAGTTCGATGTAACCCACTCGTGCACCCAACTGATCTTCAGCATCT
TTTACTTTCACCAGCGTTTCTGGGTGAGCAAAAACAGGAAGGCAAAATGCCGCAAAAAAGGGAATAAGGG
CGACACGGAAATGTTGAATACTCATACTCTTCCTTTTTCAATATTATTGAAGCATTTATCAGGGTTATTG
TCTCATGAGCGGATACATATTTGAATGTATTTAGAAAAATAAACAAATAGGGGTTCCGCGCACATTTCCC
CGAAAAGTGCCACCTGACGTC
Features (pLannotate 1.2.2; 21 found; start..end, strand, type, name):
     28..80      -  misc_feature   bom (fragment): basis of mobility region from pBR322
    235..614     +  enhancer       CMV enhancer: human cytomegalovirus immediate early enhancer
    615..818     +  promoter       CMV promoter: human cytomegalovirus (CMV) immediate early promoter
    814..847     +  LTR            5' LTR (truncated) (fragment): truncated 5' long terminal repeat (LTR) from HIV-1
    863..881     +  promoter       T7 promoter: promoter for bacteriophage T7 RNA polymerase
    907..972     +  CDS            3xFLAG: three tandem FLAG® epitope tags, followed by an enterokinase cleavage site
   1009..5112    +  CDS            dCas9: catalytically dead mutant of the Cas9 endonuclease from the Streptococcus pyogenes Type II CRISPR/Cas system RNA-guided DNA-binding protein that lacks endonuclease activity due to the D10A mutation in the RuvC catalytic domain and the H840A mutation in the HNH catalytic domain
   5265..5489    +  polyA_signal   bGH poly(A) signal: bovine growth hormone polyadenylation signal
   5493..5514    +  promoter       SV40 promoter (fragment): SV40 enhancer and early promoter
   5535..5963    +  rep_origin     f1 ori (sequence partly withheld): f1 bacteriophage origin of replication; arrow indicates direction of (+) strand synthesis
   5977..6306    +  promoter       SV40 promoter: SV40 enhancer and early promoter
   6373..7164    +  CDS            neo: KKA2_KLEPN - Also known as kan, nptII. Experimental evidence at protein level: Swiss-Prot protein existence level 1. Resistance to kanamycin, neomycin, paromomycin, ribostamycin, butirosin and gentamicin B. From Klebsiella pneumoniae.
   7188..7346    +  CDS            ble (fragment): BLE_KLEPN - Experimental evidence at protein level: Swiss-Prot protein existence level 1. Binding protein with a strong affinity to the bleomycin family of antibiotics. Binds to CL990; an antimitotic-antibiotic compound. From Klebsiella pneumoniae.
   7341..7462    +  polyA_signal   SV40 poly(A) signal: SV40 polyadenylation signal
   7535..7551    -  protein_bind   lac operator: The lac repressor binds to the lac operator to inhibit transcription in E. coli. This inhibition can be relieved by adding lactose or isopropyl-β-D-thiogalactopyranoside (IPTG). lac repressor encoded by lacI
   7559..7589    -  promoter       lac promoter: promoter for the E. coli lac operon
   7604..7625    -  protein_bind   CAP binding site: CAP binding activates transcription in the presence of cAMP. E. coli catabolite activator protein
   7638..7730    -  CDS            lacI (fragment): lac repressor; lacI; The lac repressor binds to the lac operator to inhibit transcription in E. coli. This inhibition can be relieved by adding lactose or isopropyl-β-D-thiogalactopyranoside (IPTG).
   7913..8498    -  rep_origin     ori: high-copy-number ColE1/pMB1/pBR322/pUC origin of replication
   8669..9529    -  CDS            AmpR: β-lactamase; bla; confers resistance to ampicillin, carbenicillin, and related antibiotics
   9530..9634    -  promoter       AmpR promoter: bla
