[The description below was written by a language model from this plasmid's Addgene catalogue record and pLannotate feature annotations shown in this document.]
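Description:
pcDNA-dCas9-HA is a 9,665 bp mammalian expression plasmid built on the pcDNA3.1 backbone that produces a nuclease-inactive Streptococcus pyogenes Cas9. It is propagated in E. coli through a high-copy ColE1/pUC-type origin with ampicillin selection from the AmpR (β-lactamase) gene and its own promoter, and it also carries an f1 phage origin. For mammalian cells the backbone supplies a neomycin phosphotransferase (neo) cassette driven by the SV40 enhancer/early promoter and terminated by an SV40 poly(A) signal, which would allow selection of stable transfectants. Short annotated fragments such as bom, lac promoter/operator, lacI, ble and a truncated HIV-1 LTR hit appear to be backbone remnants or partial matches rather than functional parts.

The payload is a roughly 4.3 kb open reading frame placed between the human CMV immediate-early enhancer/promoter and the bovine growth hormone polyadenylation signal, with a T7 promoter just upstream of the coding region. dCas9 carries the D10A (RuvC domain) and H840A (HNH domain) substitutions, so it still binds DNA under guide RNA direction but does not cut. According to the catalogue fields, the protein has an N-terminal Flag tag (annotated as 3xFLAG) and SV40 nuclear localisation signal, plus a C-terminal SV40 NLS and HA epitope. The NLS and HA elements are not individually called in the feature table. No guide RNA cassette is annotated, so guides must be supplied separately. The associated publication concerns epigenome editing with a dCas9-based acetyltransferase. This suggests the effector-free construct could serve as a targeting-only control or a parent for dCas9 fusions, although the record does not state that role; the epitope tags allow detection or immunoprecipitation.
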