Addgene plasmid #61355: pcDNA-dCas9-HA
Purpose: encodes c-terminal HA-tagged S. pyogenes dCas9 driven by CMV promoter
Depositing lab: Charles Gersbach. Depositing organization: Duke University. Publication: Epigenome editing by a CRISPR-Cas9-based acetyltransferase activates genes from promoters and enhancers. Hilton IB, D'Ippolito AM, Vockley CM, Thakore PI, Crawford GE, Reddy TE, Gersbach CA. Nat Biotechnol. 2015 May;33(5):510-7. doi: 10.1038/nbt.3199. Epub 2015 Apr 6. PubMed 25849900.
Backbone
  Vector backbone: pcDNA3.1
  Backbone manufacturer: Invitrogen; Life Technologies
  Total vector size (bp): 9665
  Vector type: Mammalian Expression, CRISPR, Synthetic Biology
Growth in bacteria
  Bacterial resistance: Ampicillin, 100 μg/mL
  Growth temperature: 37°C
  Growth strain: Stbl3
  Copy number: High Copy
Gene/Insert
  Gene/Insert name: S.pyogenes dCas9 with c-terminal HA tag
  Species: Synthetic; S. pyogenes
  Insert size (bp): 4296
  Mutation: D10A; H840A in S.pyogenes Cas9
  GenBank ID: WP_010922251.1
  Promoter: CMV
  Tag / fusion protein: Flag (N terminal on insert); SV40 NLS (N terminal on insert); SV40 NLS (C terminal on insert); HA (C terminal on insert)
  Cloning method: Gibson Cloning
  Sequencing primers: 5′ CMV F; 3′ Bgh R
Terms and licenses: Academic/Nonprofit Terms; Industry Terms: Not Available to Industry
How to cite: pcDNA-dCas9-HA was a gift from Charles Gersbach (Addgene plasmid # 61355 ; http://n2t.net/addgene:61355 ; RRID:Addgene_61355)
