>Addgene plasmid #61355 | pcDNA-dCas9-HA | depositor partial sequence | sequence record 99775 | 5' end of dCas9-HA tag using Bgh Reverse Primer
GTAAACGGATGCTGGCTAGTGCCGGAGAATTACAAAAAGGAAATGAGCTGGCTCTGCCAAGCAAATATGT
GAATTTTTTATATTTAGCTAGTCATTATGAAAAGTTGAAGGGTAGTCCAGAAGATAACGAACAAAAACAA
TTGTTTGTGGAGCAGCATAAGCATTATTTAGATGAGATTATTGAGCAAATCAGTGAATTTTCTAAGCGTG
TTATTTTAGCAGATGCCAATTTAGATAAAGTTCTTAGTGCATATAACAAACATAGAGACAAACCAATACG
TGAACAAGCAGAAAATATTATTCATTTATTTACGTTGACGAATCTTGGAGCTCCCGCTGCTTTTAAATAT
TTTGATACAACAATTGATCGTAAACGATATACGTCTACAAAAGAAGTTTTAGATGCCACTCTTATCCATC
AATCCATCACTGGTCTTTATGAAACACGCATTGATTTGAGTCAGCTAGGAGGTGACCCAATTGCCGGATC
CAAGGCTAGCCCGAAAAAGAAACGCAAAGTTGGGCGCGCCTTAATTAACTACCCGTACGACGTTCCGGAC
TACGCTTCTTGAATCGGTAGGAATTCGCGGCCGTCTAGACTTAAGTTTAAACCGCTGATCAGCCTCGACT
GTGCCTTCTAGTTGCCAGCCATCTGTTGTT
