>Addgene plasmid #61355 | pcDNA-dCas9-HA | addgene partial sequence | sequence record 107975 | CMV-F 5'-CGCAAATGGGCGGTAGGCGTG-3'
ACTGCTTACTGGCTTATCGAAATTAATACGACTCACTATAGGGAGACCCAAGCTGGCTAGCGCCATGGAC
TACAAAGACCATGACGGTGATTATAAAGATCATGACATCGATTACAAGGATGACGATGACAAGATGGCCC
CCAAGAAGAAGAGGAAGGTGGGCCGCGGAATGGATAAGAAATACTCAATAGGCTTAGCTATCGGCACAAA
TAGCGTCGGATGGGCGGTGATCACTGATGAATATAAGGTTCCGTCTAAAAAGTTCAAGGTTCTGGGAAAT
ACAGACCGCCACAGTATCAAAAAAAATCTTATAGGGGCTCTTTTATTTGACAGTGGAGAGACAGCGGAAG
CGACTCGTCTCAAACGGACAGCTCGTAGAAGGTATACACGTCGGAAGAATCGTATTTGTTATCTACAGGA
GATTTTTTCAAATGAGATGGCGAAAGTAGATGATAGTTTCTTTCATCGACTTGAAGAGTCTTTTTTGGTG
GAAGAAGACAAGAAGCATGAACGTCATCCTATTTTTGGAAATATAGTAGATGAAGTTGCTTATCATGAGA
AATATCCAACTATCTATCATCTGCGAAAAAAATTGGTAGATTCTACTGATAAAGCGGATTTGCGCTTAAT
CTATTTGGCCTTAGCGCATATGATTAAGTTTCGTGGTCATTTTTTGATTGA
