>Addgene plasmid #61355 | pcDNA-dCas9-HA | addgene partial sequence | sequence record 107976 | BGH-rev 5'-TAGAAGGCACAGTCGAGG-3'
TACCGATTCAAGAAGCGTAGTCCGGAACGTCGTACGGGTAGTTAATTAAGGCGCGCCCAACTTTGCGTTT
CTTTTTCGGGCTAGCCTTGGATCCGGCAATTGGGTCACCTCCTAGCTGACTCAAATCAATGCGTGTTTCA
TAAAGACCAGTGATGGATTGATGGATAAGAGTGGCATCTAAAACTTCTTTTGTAGACGTATATCGTTTAC
GATCAATTGTTGTATCAAAATATTTAAAAGCAGCGGGAGCTCCAAGATTCGTCAACGTAAATAAATGAAT
AATATTTTCTGCTTGTTCACGTATTGGTTTGTCTCTATGTTTGTTATATGCACTAAGAACTTTATCTAAA
TTGGCATCTGCTAAAATAACACGCTTAGAAAATTCACTGATTTGCTCAATAATCTCATCTAAATAATGCT
TATGCTGCTCCACAAACAATTGTTTTTGTTCGTTATCTTCTGGACTACCCTTCAACTTTTCATAATGACT
AGCTAAATATAAAAAATTCACATATTTGCTTGGCAGAGCCAGCTCATTTCCTTTTTGTAATTCTCCGGCA
CTAGCCAGCATCCGTTTACGACCGTTTTCTAACTCAAAAAGACTATATTTAGGTAGTTTAATGATTAAGT
CTTTTTTAACTTCCTTATATCCTTTAGCTTCTAAAAAGTCAATCGGATTTTTTTCAAAGGAACTTCTTTC
CATAATTGTGATCCCTAGTAACTCTTTAACGGATTTTAACTTCTTCGA
